>Addgene plasmid #68775 | pVITRO1-SS-259 | depositor full sequence | sequence record 121038 | pVITRO1-SS-259 sequence 7336 bps
CCTGCAGGGCCTGAAATAACCTCTGAAAGAGGAACTTGGTTAGGTACCTTCTGAGGCGGAAAGAACCAGC
TGTGGAATGTGTGTCAGTTAGGGTGTGGAAAGTCCCCAGGCTCCCCAGCAGGCAGAAGTATGCAAAGCAT
GCATCTCAATTAGTCAGCAACCAGGTGTGGAAAGTCCCCAGGCTCCCCAGCAGGCAGAAGTATGCAAAGC
ATGCATCTCAATTAGTCAGCAACCATAGTCCCACTAGTGGAGCCGAGAGTAATTCATACAAAAGGAGGGA
TCGCCTTCGCAAGGGGAGAGCCCAGGGACCGTCCCTAAATTCTCACAGACCCAAATCCCTGTAGCCGCCC
CACGACAGCGCGAGGAGCATGCGCTCAGGGCTGAGCGCGGGGAGAGCAGAGCACACAAGCTCATAGACCC
TGGTCGTGGGGGGGAGGACCGGGGAGCTGGCGCGGGGCAAACTGGGAAAGCGGTGTCGTGTGCTGGCTCC
GCCCTCTTCCCGAGGGTGGGGGAGAACGGTATATAAGTGCGGCAGTCGCCTTGGACGTTCTTTTTCGCAA
CGGGTTTGCCGTCAGAACGCAGGTGAGGGGCGGGTGTGGCTTCCGCGGGCCGCCGAGCTGGAGGTCCTGC
TCCGAGCGGGCCGGGCCCCGCTGTCGTCGGCGGGGATTAGCTGCGAGCATTCCCGCTTCGAGTTGCGGGC
GGCGCGGGAGGCAGAGTGCGAGGCCTAGCGGCAACCCCGTAGCCTCGCCTCGTGTCCGGCTTGAGGCCTA
GCGTGGTGTCCGCGCCGCCGCCGCGTGCTACTCCGGCCGCACTCTGGTCTTTTTTTTTTTTGTTGTTGTT
GCCCTGCTGCCTTCGATTGCCGTTCAGCAATAGGGGCTAACAAAGGGAGGGTGCGGGGCTTGCTCGCCCG
GAGCCCGGAGAGGTCATGGTTGGGGAGGAATGGAGGGACAGGAGTGGCGGCTGGGGCCCGCCCGCCTTCG
GAGCACATGTCCGACGCCACCTGGATGGGGCGAGGCCTGGGGTTTTTCCCGAAGCAACCAGGCTGGGGTT
AGCGTGCCGAGGCCATGTGGCCCCAGCACCCGGCACGATCTGGCTTGGCGGCGCCGCGTTGCCCTGCCTC
CCTAACTAGGGTGAGGCCATCCCGTCCGGCACCAGTTGCGTGCGTGGAAAGATGGCCGCTCCCGGGCCCT
GTTGCAAGGAGCTCAAAATGGAGGACGCGGCAGCCCGGTGGAGCGGGCGGGTGAGTCACCCACACAAAGG
AAGAGGGCCTGGTCCCTCACCGGCTGCTGCTTCCTGTGACCCCGTGGTCCTATCGGCCGCAATAGTCACC
TCGGGCTTTTGAGCACGGCTAGTCGCGGCGGGGGGAGGGGATGTAATGGCGTTGGAGTTTGTTCACATTT
GGTGGGTGGAGACTAGTCAGGCCAGCCTGGCGCTGGAAGTCATTTTTGGAATTTGTCCCCTTGAGTTTTG
AGCGGAGCTAATTCTCGGGCTTCTTAGCGGTTCAAAGGTATCTTTTAAACCCTTTTTTAGGTGTTGTGAA
AACCACCGCTAATTCAAAGCAACCGGTGATATCAAGGATCCATGGACTACAAAGACGATGACGACAAGCC
TAAGAAGAAACGGAAGGTGTCCAGACCTGGGGAGAGGCCATTCCAGTGTCGGATCTGTATGAGAAATTTT
AGCACTATGGCTGTACTGAGGAGACATACAAGAACCCATACAGGCGAGAAGCCCTTTCAGTGCAGGATCT
GCATGCGAAACTTTTCTCGCAGAGAAGTGCTTGAAAACCACCTGCGGACTCATACCGGCGAAAAACCATT
TCAGTGTCGAATTTGCATGCGCAACTTTAGCCAGACAGTGAACTTGGATAGACACCTTAAGACTCATCTG
AGGCAGAAGGACGGGGAGAGACCTTTCCAGTGCAGAATCTGCATGAGAAACTTTTCTAAGAAAGATCATC
TGCACCGCCATACCCGCACCCACACCGGCGAAAAACCCTTCCAGTGCCGCATCTGTATGCGAAATTTTAG
CCAGAGGCCACATCTTACAAATCACCTTAGAACACACACTGGAGAAAAACCATTTCAGTGTCGGATCTGC
ATGCGCAACTTCTCCGTGGGCGCCAGCCTCAAACGCCACCTGAAAACCCACCTGAGGGGATCTGGGGGCG
GATCAGGTGGAGGCTCAGGAGGTGGGTCCGGAGGTGGATCTGGTGGCGGGTCCGGAGGCGGATCCGTTTT
GCTTAACGTTCTTTCGAAGTGTGCCGGCTCTAAAAAATTCAGGCCTGCTCCCGCCGCTGCTTTTGCACGT
GAGTGCCGCGGATTTTATTTCGAGTTACAAGAATTGAAGGAAGACGATTATTATGGGATTACTTTATCTG
ATGATTCTGATCATCAGTTTTTGCTTGCCAACCAGGTTGTCGTCCATAATTGCGACAGCGTGCTGTGGGG
CAGCGGAGGGCGCGCCGACGCGCTGGACGATTTCGATCTCGACATGCTGGGTTCTGATGCCCTCGATGAC
TTTGACCTGGATATGTTGGGAAGCGACGCATTGGATGACTTTGATCTGGACATGCTCGGCTCCGATGCTC
TGGACGATTTCGATCTCGATATGTTAATTAATTGTTAAGCTAGCTGGCCAGACATGATAAGATACATTGA
TGAGTTTGGACAAACCACAACTAGAATGCAGTGAAAAAAATGCTTTATTTGTGAAATTTGTGATGCTATT
GCTTTATTTGTAACCATTATAAGCTGCAATAAACAAGTTAACAACAACAATTGCATTCATTTTATGTTTC
AGGTTCAGGGGGAGGTGTGGGAGGTTTTTTAAAGCAAGTAAAACCTCTACAAATGTGGTATGGAAATGTT
AATTAACTAGCCATGACCAAAATCCCTTAACGTGAGTTTTCGTTCCACTGAGCGTCAGACCCCGTAGAAA
AGATCAAAGGATCTTCTTGAGATCCTTTTTTTCTGCGCGTAATCTGCTGCTTGCAAACAAAAAAACCACC
GCTACCAGCGGTGGTTTGTTTGCCGGATCAAGAGCTACCAACTCTTTTTCCGAAGGTAACTGGCTTCAGC
AGAGCGCAGATACCAAATACTGTTCTTCTAGTGTAGCCGTAGTTAGGCCACCACTTCAAGAACTCTGTAG
CACCGCCTACATACCTCGCTCTGCTAATCCTGTTACCAGTGGCTGCTGCCAGTGGCGATAAGTCGTGTCT
TACCGGGTTGGACTCAAGACGATAGTTACCGGATAAGGCGCAGCGGTCGGGCTGAACGGGGGGTTCGTGC
ACACAGCCCAGCTTGGAGCGAACGACCTACACCGAACTGAGATACCTACAGCGTGAGCTATGAGAAAGCG
CCACGCTTCCCGAAGGGAGAAAGGCGGACAGGTATCCGGTAAGCGGCAGGGTCGGAACAGGAGAGCGCAC
GAGGGAGCTTCCAGGGGGAAACGCCTGGTATCTTTATAGTCCTGTCGGGTTTCGCCACCTCTGACTTGAG
CGTCGATTTTTGTGATGCTCGTCAGGGGGGCGGAGCCTATGGAAAAACGCCAGCAACGCGGCCTTTTTAC
GGTTCCTGGCCTTTTGCTGGCCTTTTGCTCACATGTTCTTAATTAACCTGCAGGCGTTACATAACTTACG
GTAAATGGCCCGCCTGGCTGACCGCCCAACGACCCCCGCCCATTGACGTCAATAATGACGTATGTTCCCA
TAGTAACGCCAATAGGGACTTTCCATTGACGTCAATGGGTGGAGTATTTACGGTAAACTGCCCACTTGGC
AGTACATCAAGTGTATCATATGCCAAGTACGCCCCCTATTGACGTCAATGACGGTAAATGGCCCGCCTGG
CATTATGCCCAGTACATGACCTTATGGGACTTTCCTACTTGGCAGTACATCTACGTATTAGTCATCGCTA
TTACCATGATGATGCGGTTTTGGCAGTACATCAATGGGCGTGGATAGCGGTTTGACTCACGGGGATTTCC
AAGTCTCCACCCCATTGACGTCAATGGGAGTTTGTTTTGACTAGTGGAGCCGAGAGTAATTCATACAAAA
GGAGGGATCGCCTTCGCAAGGGGAGAGCCCAGGGACCGTCCCTAAATTCTCACAGACCCAAATCCCTGTA
GCCGCCCCACGACAGCGCGAGGAGCATGCGCCCAGGGCTGAGCGCGGGTAGATCAGAGCACACAAGCTCA
CAGTCCCCGGCGGTGGGGGGAGGGGCGCGCTGAGCGGGGGCCAGGGAGCTGGCGCGGGGCAAACTGGGAA
AGTGGTGTCGTGTGCTGGCTCCGCCCTCTTCCCGAGGGTGGGGGAGAACGGTATATAAGTGCGGTAGTCG
CCTTGGACGTTCTTTTTCGCAACGGGTTTGCCGTCAGAACGCAGGTGAGTGGCGGGTGTGGCTTCCGCGG
GCCCCGGAGCTGGAGCCCTGCTCTGAGCGGGCCGGGCTGATATGCGAGTGTCGTCCGCAGGGTTTAGCTG
TGAGCATTCCCACTTCGAGTGGCGGGCGGTGCGGGGGTGAGAGTGCGAGGCCTAGCGGCAACCCCGTAGC
CTCGCCTCGTGTCCGGCTTGAGGCCTAGCGTGGTGTCCGCCGCCGCGTGCCACTCCGGCCGCACTATGCG
TTTTTTGTCCTTGCTGCCCTCGATTGCCTTCCAGCAGCATGGGCTAACAAAGGGAGGGTGTGGGGCTCAC
TCTTAAGGAGCCCATGAAGCTTACGTTGGATAGGAATGGAAGGGCAGGAGGGGCGACTGGGGCCCGCCCG
CCTTCGGAGCACATGTCCGACGCCACCTGGATGGGGCGAGGCCTGTGGCTTTCCGAAGCAATCGGGCGTG
AGTTTAGCCTACCTGGGCCATGTGGCCCTAGCACTGGGCACGGTCTGGCCTGGCGGTGCCGCGTTCCCTT
GCCTCCCAACAAGGGTGAGGCCGTCCCGCCCGGCACCAGTTGCTTGCGCGGAAAGATGGCCGCTCCCGGG
GCCCTGTTGCAAGGAGCTCAAAATGGAGGACGCGGCAGCCCGGTGGAGCGGGCGGGTGAGTCACCCACAC
AAAGGAAGAGGGCCTTGCCCCTCGCCGGCCGCTGCTTCCTGTGACCCCGTGGTCTATCGGCCGCATAGTC
ACCTCGGGCTTCTCTTGAGCACCGCTCGTCGCGGCGGGGGGAGGGGATCTAATGGCGTTGGAGTTTGTTC
ACATTTGGTGGGTGGAGACTAGTCAGGCCAGCCTGGCGCTGGAAGTCATTCTTGGAATTTGCCCCTTTGA
GTTTGGAGCGAGGCTAATTCTCAAGCCTCTTAGCGGTTCAAAGGTATTTTCTAAACCCGTTTCCAGGTGT
TGTGAAAGCCACCGCTAATTCAAAGCAATCCGGAGTATACGGATCCCGTACGCCTAGGAGCAGGTTTCCC
CAATGACACAAAACGTGCAACTTGAAACTCCGCCTGGTCTTTCCAGGTCTAGAGGGGTAACACTTTGTAC
TGCGTTTGGCTCCACGCTCGATCCACTGGCGAGTGTTAGTAACAGCACTGTTGCTTCGTAGCGGAGCATG
ACGGCCGTGGGAACTCCTCCTTGGTAACAAGGACCCACGGGGCCAAAAGCCACGCCCACACGGGCCCGTC
ATGTGTGCAACCCCAGCACGGCGACTTTACTGCGAAACCCACTTTAAAGTGACATTGAAACTGGTACCCA
CACACTGGTGACAGGCTAAGGATGCCCTTCAGGTACCCCGAGGTAACACGCGACACTCGGGATCTGAGAA
GGGGACTGGGGCTTCTATAAAAGCGCTCGGTTTAAAAAGCTTCTATGCCTGAATAGGTGACCGGAGGTCG
GCACCTTTCCTTTGCAATTACTGACCCTATGAATACACTGACTGTTTGACAATTAATCATCGGCATAGTA
TATCGGCATAGTATAATACGACTCACTATAGGAGGGCCACCATGATTGAACAAGATGGATTGCACGCAGG
TTCTCCGGCCGCTTGGGTGGAGAGGCTATTCGGCTATGACTGGGCACAACAGACAATCGGCTGCTCTGAT
GCCGCCGTGTTCCGGCTGTCAGCGCAGGGGCGCCCGGTTCTTTTTGTCAAGACCGACCTGTCCGGTGCCC
TGAATGAACTGCAAGACGAGGCAGCGCGGCTATCGTGGCTGGCCACGACGGGCGTTCCTTGCGCAGCTGT
GCTCGACGTTGTCACTGAAGCGGGAAGGGACTGGCTGCTATTGGGCGAAGTGCCGGGGCAGGATCTCCTG
TCATCTCACCTTGCTCCTGCCGAGAAAGTATCCATCATGGCTGATGCAATGCGGCGGCTGCATACGCTTG
ATCCGGCTACCTGCCCATTCGACCACCAAGCGAAACATCGCATCGAGCGAGCACGTACTCGGATGGAAGC
CGGTCTTGTCGATCAGGATGATCTGGACGAAGAGCATCAGGGGCTCGCGCCAGCCGAACTGTTCGCCAGG
CTCAAGGCGAGCATGCCCGACGGCGAGGATCTCGTCGTGACACATGGCGATGCCTGCTTGCCGAATATCA
TGGTGGAAAATGGCCGCTTTTCTGGATTCATCGACTGTGGCCGGCTGGGTGTGGCGGACCGCTATCAGGA
CATAGCGTTGGCTACCCGTGATATTGCTGAAGAGCTTGGCGGCGAATGGGCTGACCGCTTCCTCGTGCTT
TACGGTATCGCCGCTCCCGATTCGCAGCGCATCGCCTTCTATCGCCTTCTTGACGAGTTCTTCTGAGCGG
GACTCTGGGGTTCGAAATGACCGACCAAGCGAATTCGCTAGGATTATCCCTAATACCTGCCACCCCACTC
TTAATCAGTGGTGGAAGAACGGTCTCAGAACTGTTTGTTTCAATTGGCCATTTAAGTTTAGTAGTAAAAG
ACTGGTTAATGATAACAATGCATCGTAAAACCTTCAGAAGGAAAGGAGAATGTTTTGTGGACCACTTTGG
TTTTCTTTTTTGCGTGTGGCAGTTTTAAGTTATTAGTTTTTAAAATCAGTACTTTTTAATGGAAACAACT
TGACCAAAAATTTGTCACAGAATTTTGAGACCCATTAAAAAAGTTAAATGAGAAACCTGTGTGTTCCTTT
GGTCAACACCGAGACATTTAGGTGAAAGACATCTAATTCTGGTTTTACGAATCTGGAAACTTCTTGAAAA
TGTAATTCTTGAGTTAACACTTCTGGGTGGAGAATAGGGTTGTTTTCCCCCCACATAATTGGAAGGGGAA
GGAATATCATTTAAAGCTATGGGAGGGTTGCTTTGATTACAACACTGGAGAGAAATGCAGCATGTTGCTG
ATTGCCTGTCACTAAAACAGGCCAAAAACTGAGTCCTTGGGTTGCATAGAAAGCTG
Features (pLannotate 1.2.2; 15 found; start..end, strand, type, name):
     51..242     +  promoter       SV40 promoter (fragment): SV40 enhancer and early promoter
    429..1562    +  promoter       mEF-1α promoter (fragment): strong constitutive promoter for mouse elongation factor EF-1α
   1584..1604    +  CDS            3xFLAG (fragment): three tandem FLAG® epitope tags
   2236..2407    +  CDS            Sce VMA intein 3' region (fragment): modified 3' region of the intein from the yeast Vma1 subunit of the vacuolar ATPase (Chong et al., 1998); Saccharomyces cerevisiae VMA1; C-terminal cleavage of this intein can be induced by thiols.
   2467..2616    +  CDS            VP64: tetrameric repeat of the minimal activation domain of herpes simplex virus VP16 (Beerli et al., 1998)
   2648..2769    -  polyA_signal   SV40 poly(A) signal: SV40 polyadenylation signal
   2792..2863    -  CDS            large T antigen (fragment): large T antigen from SV40 (simian virus 40)
   2957..3545    +  rep_origin     ori: high-copy-number ColE1/pMB1/pBR322/pUC origin of replication
   3625..3928    +  enhancer       CMV enhancer: human cytomegalovirus immediate early enhancer
   3930..4029    +  promoter       CMV promoter (fragment): human cytomegalovirus (CMV) immediate early promoter
   5379..5823    +  misc_feature   FMDV IRES: internal ribosome entry site (IRES) of the foot-and-mouth disease virus
   5856..5874    +  promoter       tac promoter (fragment): strong E. coli promoter; hybrid between the trp and lac UV5 promoters
   5894..5912    +  promoter       T7 promoter: promoter for bacteriophage T7 RNA polymerase
   5922..6716    +  CDS            NeoR/KanR: aminoglycoside phosphotransferase from Tn5; aph(3')-II (or nptII); confers resistance to neomycin, kanamycin, and G418 (Geneticin®)
   6763..7335    +  polyA_signal   EF-1α poly(A) signal: human EF-1α polyadenylation signal
