[The description below was written by a language model from this plasmid's Addgene catalogue record and pLannotate feature annotations shown in this document.]
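Description:
pVITRO1-SS-259 is a 7.3 kb mammalian expression plasmid built on the commercial pVITRO1-neo-mcs backbone, a vector laid out with two separate expression units. It replicates at high copy in E. coli from a ColE1/pUC-type origin. A single Tn5 NeoR/KanR gene provides both selections: kanamycin resistance in bacteria, driven by short bacterial promoter elements annotated just upstream, and G418 resistance in mammalian cells. In mammalian cells it is translated through an FMDV IRES and terminated by an EF-1α polyadenylation signal.

The payload is a roughly 1 kb synthetic open reading frame called C-Terminal Sensor 1 V3, with the purpose given only as "C Trans V3". It sits in the first expression unit, downstream of an SV40 enhancer fragment and a mouse EF-1α promoter, and ends at an SV40 poly(A) signal. The catalogue lists N-terminal FLAG and NLS tags, and the annotation picks up a FLAG fragment at the start of the coding region. Further downstream it finds the 3' (C-terminal) portion of the yeast VMA1 intein, followed by VP64, a synthetic transcriptional activation domain. About 600 bp between the FLAG tag and the intein fragment is unannotated, and the record does not say what it encodes. The associated work concerns DNA sense-and-respond protein modules, so this layout fits the C-terminal half of a split-intein sensor, in which trans-splicing with a partner construct would join VP64 to another protein part. That reading is an inference rather than something the record states.

The second unit carries a CMV enhancer/promoter fragment followed by a long unannotated stretch before the IRES, and no second insert is recorded.
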