Addgene plasmid #68775: pVITRO1-SS-259
Purpose: C Trans V3
Depositing lab: James Collins. Depositing organization: Massachusetts Institute of Technology. Publication: DNA sense-and-respond protein modules for mammalian cells. Slomovic S, Collins JJ. Nat Methods. 2015 Sep 21. doi: 10.1038/nmeth.3585. PubMed 26389572.
Backbone
  Vector backbone: pVITRO1-NEO-MCS
  Backbone manufacturer: invivogen
  Backbone size w/o insert (bp): 6295
  Total vector size (bp): 7336
  Vector type: Mammalian Expression
  Selectable markers: Neomycin (select with G418)
Growth in bacteria
  Bacterial resistance: Kanamycin, 50 μg/mL
  Growth temperature: 37°C
  Growth strain: DH5alpha
  Copy number: High Copy
Gene/Insert
  Gene/Insert name: C-Terminal Sensor 1 V3
  Species: Synthetic
  Insert size (bp): 1047
  Tag / fusion protein: flag (N terminal on insert); NLS (N terminal on insert)
Terms and licenses: Academic/Nonprofit Terms; Industry Terms: Not Available to Industry
How to cite: pVITRO1-SS-259 was a gift from James Collins (Addgene plasmid # 68775 ; http://n2t.net/addgene:68775 ; RRID:Addgene_68775)
