>Addgene plasmid #68775 | pVITRO1-SS-259 | addgene partial sequence | sequence record 124998 | EBV-rev 5'-GTGGTTTGTCCAAACTCATC-3'
CAATTAATTAACATATCGAGATCGAAATCGTCCAGAGCATCGGAGCCGAGCATGTCCAGATCAAAGTCAT
CCAATGCGTCGCTTCCCAACATATCCAGGTCAAAGTCATCGAGGGCATCAGAACCCAGCATGTCGAGATC
GAAATCGTCCAGCGCGTCGGCGCGCCCTCCGCTGCCCCACAGCACGCTGTCGCAATTATGGACGACAACC
TGGTTGGCAAGCAAAAACTGATGATCAGAATCATCAGATAAAGTAATCCCATAATAATCGTCTTCCTTCA
ATTCTTGTAACTCGAAATAAAATCCGCGGCACTCACGTGCAAAAGCAGCGGCGGGAGCAGGCCTGAATTT
TTTAGAGCCGGCACACTTCGAAAGAACGTTAAGCAAAACGGATCCGCCTCCGGACCCGCCACCAGATCCA
CCTCCGGACCCACCTCCTGAGCCTCCACCTGATCCGCCCCCAGATCCCCTCAGGTGGGTTTTCAGGTGGC
GTTTGAGGCTGGCGCCCACGGAGAAGTTGCGCATGCAGATCCGACACTGAAATGGTTTTTCTCCAGTGTG
TGTTCTAAGGTGATTTGTAAGATGTGGCCTCTGGCTAAAATTTCGCATACAGATGCGGCACTGGAAGGGT
TTTTCGCCGGTGTGGGTGCGGGTATGGCGGTGCAGATGATCTTTCTTAGAAAAGTTTCTCATGCAGATTC
TGCACTGGAAAGGTCTCTCCCCGTCCTTCTGCCTCAGATGAGTCTTAAGGTGTCTATCCAAGTTCACTGT
CTGGCTAAAGTTGCGCATGCAAATTCGACACTGAAATGGTTTTTCGCCGGTATGAGTCCG
