>Addgene plasmid #68775 | pVITRO1-SS-259 | addgene partial sequence | sequence record 124999 | FMDV-IRES-R 5'-CTCCGCTACGAAGCAACAGT-3'
TGGAGCCAAACGCAGTACAAAGTGTTACCCCTCTAGACCTGGAAAGACCAGGCGGAGTTTCAAGTTGCAC
GTTTTGTGTCATTGGGGAAACCTGCTCCTAGGCGTACGGGATCCGTATACTCCGGATTGCTTTGAATTAG
CGGTGGCTTTCACAACACCTGGAAACGGGTTTAGAAAATACCTTTGAACCGCTAAGAGGCTTGAGAATTA
GCCTCGCTCCAAACTCAAAGGGGCAAATTCCAAGAATGACTTCCAGCGCCAGGCTGGCCTGACTAGTCTC
CACCCACCAAATGTGAACAAACTCCAACGCCATTAGATCCCCTCCCCCCGCCGCGACGAGCGGTGCTCAA
GAGAAGCCCGAGGTGACTATGCGGCCGATAGACCACGGGGTCACAGGAAGCAGCGGCCGGCGAGGGGCAA
GGCCCTCTTCCTTTGTGTGGGTGACTCACCCGCCCGCTCCACCGGGCTGCCGCGTCCTCCATTTTGAGCT
CCTTGCAACAGGGCCCCGGGAGCGGCCATCTTTCCGCGCAAGCAACTGGTGCCGGGCGGGACGGCCTCAC
CCTTGTTGGGAGGCAAGGGAACGCGGCACCGCCAGGCCAGACCGTGCCCAGTGCTAGGGCCACATGGCCC
AGGTAGGCTAAACTCACGCCCGATTGCTTCGGAAAGCCACAGGCCTCGCCCCATCCAGGTGGCGTCGGAC
ATGTGCTCCGAAGGCGGGCGGGCCCCAGTCGCCCCTCCTGCCCTTCCATTCCTATCCAACGTAAGCTTCA
TGGGCTCCTTAAGAGTGAGCCCCACACCCTCCCTTTGTTAGCCCATGCTGCTGGAAGGCAATCGA
